# Supplementary material for: Inducible transposon mutagenesis for genome-scale forward genetics
Source: bioRxiv preprint, doi:10.1101/2024.05.21.595064, version 1 (2024-05-21)
Supplement: pTn plasmid [file 595064_file05.txt]

LOCUS       pTn                     6678 bp    DNA        circular     21-MAY-2024
DEFINITION  .
ACCESSION   
VERSION     
SOURCE      .
  ORGANISM  .
COMMENT     
COMMENT     ApEinfo:methylated:1
FEATURES             Location/Qualifiers
     oriT            269..377
                     /note="pLannotate"
                     /database="addgene"
                     /identity="100.0"
                     /match_length="100.0"
                     /fragment="False"
                     /other="oriT"
                     /locus_tag="oriT"
                     /label="oriT"
                     /ApEinfo_label="oriT"
                     /ApEinfo_fwdcolor="#fb027f"
                     /ApEinfo_revcolor="#fb027f"
                     /ApEinfo_graphicformat="arrow_data {{0 1 2 0 0 -1} {} 0}
                     width 5 offset 0"
     misc_feature    2385..2418
                     /locus_tag="lox71"
                     /label="lox71"
                     /ApEinfo_label="lox71"
                     /ApEinfo_fwdcolor="#fb02fe"
                     /ApEinfo_revcolor="#fb02fe"
                     /ApEinfo_graphicformat="arrow_data {{0 1 2 0 0 -1} {} 0}
                     width 5 offset 0"
     promoter        4344..4434
                     /note="pLannotate"
                     /database="addgene"
                     /identity="100.0"
                     /match_length="100.0"
                     /fragment="False"
                     /other="promoter"
                     /locus_tag="ampR promoter"
                     /label="ampR promoter"
                     /ApEinfo_label="ampR promoter"
                     /ApEinfo_fwdcolor="#fdcc65"
                     /ApEinfo_revcolor="#fdcc65"
                     /ApEinfo_graphicformat="arrow_data {{0 1 2 0 0 -1} {} 0}
                     width 5 offset 0"
     promoter        2344..2372
                     /locus_tag="Lambda PL promoter"
                     /label="Lambda PL promoter"
                     /ApEinfo_label="Lambda PL promoter"
                     /ApEinfo_fwdcolor="#ffd478"
                     /ApEinfo_revcolor="#ffd478"
                     /ApEinfo_graphicformat="arrow_data {{0 1 2 0 0 -1} {} 0}
                     width 5 offset 0"
     mobile_element  complement(1977..2142)
                     /note="pLannotate"
                     /database="addgene"
                     /identity="100.0"
                     /match_length="100.0"
                     /fragment="False"
                     /other="mobile element"
                     /mobile_element_type=""
                     /locus_tag="Tn7 left end"
                     /label="Tn7 left end"
                     /ApEinfo_label="Tn7 left end"
                     /ApEinfo_fwdcolor="#66ffcb"
                     /ApEinfo_revcolor="#66ffcb"
                     /ApEinfo_graphicformat="arrow_data {{0 1 2 0 0 -1} {} 0}
                     width 5 offset 0"
     misc_feature    5712..5745
                     /locus_tag="lox66"
                     /label="lox66"
                     /ApEinfo_label="lox66"
                     /ApEinfo_fwdcolor="#fb02fe"
                     /ApEinfo_revcolor="#fb02fe"
                     /ApEinfo_graphicformat="arrow_data {{0 1 2 0 0 -1} {} 0}
                     width 5 offset 0"
     CDS             complement(878..1738)
                     /note="pLannotate"
                     /database="addgene"
                     /identity="100.0"
                     /match_length="100.0"
                     /fragment="False"
                     /other="CDS"
                     /locus_tag="carbR"
                     /label="carbR"
                     /ApEinfo_label="carbR"
                     /ApEinfo_fwdcolor="#21fe80"
                     /ApEinfo_revcolor="#21fe80"
                     /ApEinfo_graphicformat="arrow_data {{0 1 2 0 0 -1} {} 0}
                     width 5 offset 0"
     promoter        complement(1739..1842)
                     /note="pLannotate"
                     /database="addgene"
                     /identity="100.0"
                     /match_length="100.0"
                     /fragment="False"
                     /other="promoter"
                     /locus_tag="ampR promoter(1)"
                     /label="ampR promoter(1)"
                     /ApEinfo_label="ampR promoter"
                     /ApEinfo_fwdcolor="#fdcc65"
                     /ApEinfo_revcolor="#fdcc65"
                     /ApEinfo_graphicformat="arrow_data {{0 1 2 0 0 -1} {} 0}
                     width 5 offset 0"
     rep_origin      complement(423..810)
                     /note="pLannotate"
                     /database="addgene"
                     /identity="100.0"
                     /match_length="100.0"
                     /fragment="False"
                     /other="rep_origin"
                     /locus_tag="R6K gamma ori"
                     /label="R6K gamma ori"
                     /ApEinfo_label="R6K gamma ori"
                     /ApEinfo_fwdcolor="#cc66fe"
                     /ApEinfo_revcolor="#cc66fe"
                     /ApEinfo_graphicformat="arrow_data {{0 1 2 0 0 -1} {} 0}
                     width 5 offset 0"
     mobile_element  complement(6407..6605)
                     /note="pLannotate"
                     /database="addgene"
                     /identity="100.0"
                     /match_length="88.83928571428571"
                     /fragment="True"
                     /other="mobile element"
                     /mobile_element_type=""
                     /locus_tag="Tn7 right end"
                     /label="Tn7 right end"
                     /ApEinfo_label="Tn7 right end"
                     /ApEinfo_fwdcolor="#66ffcb"
                     /ApEinfo_revcolor="#66ffcb"
                     /ApEinfo_graphicformat="arrow_data {{0 1 2 0 0 -1} {} 0}
                     width 5 offset 0"
     terminator      complement(5383..5477)
                     /note="pLannotate"
                     /database="addgene"
                     /identity="100.0"
                     /match_length="100.0"
                     /fragment="False"
                     /other="terminator"
                     /locus_tag="Lambda t0 terminator"
                     /label="Lambda t0 terminator"
                     /ApEinfo_label="Lambda t0 terminator"
                     /ApEinfo_fwdcolor="#fb027f"
                     /ApEinfo_revcolor="#fb027f"
                     /ApEinfo_graphicformat="arrow_data {{0 1 2 0 0 -1} {} 0}
                     width 5 offset 0"
     CDS             4435..5250
                     /note="pLannotate"
                     /database="addgene"
                     /identity="100.0"
                     /match_length="100.0"
                     /fragment="False"
                     /other="CDS"
                     /locus_tag="kanR"
                     /label="kanR"
                     /ApEinfo_label="kanR"
                     /ApEinfo_fwdcolor="#21fe80"
                     /ApEinfo_revcolor="#21fe80"
                     /ApEinfo_graphicformat="arrow_data {{0 1 2 0 0 -1} {} 0}
                     width 5 offset 0"
     CDS             2519..3949
                     /locus_tag="Tn5 transposase tnpA"
                     /label="Tn5 transposase tnpA"
                     /ApEinfo_label="Tn5 transposase tnpA"
                     /ApEinfo_fwdcolor="#00fa92"
                     /ApEinfo_revcolor="#00fa92"
                     /ApEinfo_graphicformat="arrow_data {{0 1 2 0 0 -1} {} 0}
                     width 5 offset 0"
     misc_feature    complement(3996..4001)
                     /locus_tag="PBAD -10"
                     /label="PBAD -10"
                     /ApEinfo_label="PBAD -10"
                     /ApEinfo_fwdcolor="#fb02fe"
                     /ApEinfo_revcolor="#fb02fe"
                     /ApEinfo_graphicformat="arrow_data {{0 1 2 0 0 -1} {} 0}
                     width 5 offset 0"
     misc_feature    complement(4255..4270)
                     /locus_tag="PBAD O2"
                     /label="PBAD O2"
                     /ApEinfo_label="PBAD O2"
                     /ApEinfo_fwdcolor="#cc66fe"
                     /ApEinfo_revcolor="#cc66fe"
                     /ApEinfo_graphicformat="arrow_data {{0 1 2 0 0 -1} {} 0}
                     width 5 offset 0"
     misc_feature    complement(4022..4038)
                     /locus_tag="PBAD I2"
                     /label="PBAD I2"
                     /ApEinfo_label="PBAD I2"
                     /ApEinfo_fwdcolor="#cc66fe"
                     /ApEinfo_revcolor="#cc66fe"
                     /ApEinfo_graphicformat="arrow_data {{0 1 2 0 0 -1} {} 0}
                     width 5 offset 0"
     misc_feature    complement(4020..4025)
                     /locus_tag="PBAD -35"
                     /label="PBAD -35"
                     /ApEinfo_label="PBAD -35"
                     /ApEinfo_fwdcolor="#fb02fe"
                     /ApEinfo_revcolor="#fb02fe"
                     /ApEinfo_graphicformat="arrow_data {{0 1 2 0 0 -1} {} 0}
                     width 5 offset 0"
     misc_feature    complement(4117..4133)
                     /locus_tag="PBAD O1L"
                     /label="PBAD O1L"
                     /ApEinfo_label="PBAD O1L"
                     /ApEinfo_fwdcolor="#cc66fe"
                     /ApEinfo_revcolor="#cc66fe"
                     /ApEinfo_graphicformat="arrow_data {{0 1 2 0 0 -1} {} 0}
                     width 5 offset 0"
     misc_feature    complement(4097..4112)
                     /locus_tag="PBAD O1R"
                     /label="PBAD O1R"
                     /ApEinfo_label="PBAD O1R"
                     /ApEinfo_fwdcolor="#cc66fe"
                     /ApEinfo_revcolor="#cc66fe"
                     /ApEinfo_graphicformat="arrow_data {{0 1 2 0 0 -1} {} 0}
                     width 5 offset 0"
     misc_feature    complement(4043..4059)
                     /locus_tag="PBAD I1"
                     /label="PBAD I1"
                     /ApEinfo_label="PBAD I1"
                     /ApEinfo_fwdcolor="#cc66fe"
                     /ApEinfo_revcolor="#cc66fe"
                     /ApEinfo_graphicformat="arrow_data {{0 1 2 0 0 -1} {} 0}
                     width 5 offset 0"
     misc_feature    complement(3987..3987)
                     /locus_tag="PBAD TSS"
                     /label="PBAD TSS"
                     /ApEinfo_label="PBAD TSS"
                     /ApEinfo_fwdcolor="#fb02fe"
                     /ApEinfo_revcolor="#fb02fe"
                     /ApEinfo_graphicformat="arrow_data {{0 1 2 0 0 -1} {} 0}
                     width 5 offset 0"
     misc_feature    complement(3950..3982)
                     /locus_tag="RBS 20,000 au"
                     /label="RBS 20,000 au"
                     /ApEinfo_label="RBS 20,000 au"
                     /ApEinfo_fwdcolor="#fc6fce"
                     /ApEinfo_revcolor="#fc6fce"
                     /ApEinfo_graphicformat="arrow_data {{0 1 2 0 0 -1} {} 0}
                     width 5 offset 0"
     misc_feature    complement(4292..4310)
                     /locus_tag="Tn5 mosaic end"
                     /label="Tn5 mosaic end"
                     /ApEinfo_label="Tn5 mosaic end"
                     /ApEinfo_fwdcolor="#fefe0a"
                     /ApEinfo_revcolor="#fefe0a"
                     /ApEinfo_graphicformat="arrow_data {{0 1 2 0 0 -1} {} 0}
                     width 5 offset 0"
     misc_feature    5321..5339
                     /locus_tag="Tn5 mosaic end(1)"
                     /label="Tn5 mosaic end(1)"
                     /ApEinfo_label="Tn5 mosaic end"
                     /ApEinfo_fwdcolor="#fefe0a"
                     /ApEinfo_revcolor="#fefe0a"
                     /ApEinfo_graphicformat="arrow_data {{0 1 2 0 0 -1} {} 0}
                     width 5 offset 0"
     terminator      5574..5671
                     /note="pLannotate"
                     /database="addgene"
                     /identity="98.864"
                     /match_length="100.0"
                     /fragment="False"
                     /other="terminator"
                     /locus_tag="rrnB T1 terminator"
                     /label="rrnB T1 terminator"
                     /ApEinfo_label="rrnB T1 terminator"
                     /ApEinfo_fwdcolor="#fb027f"
                     /ApEinfo_revcolor="#fb027f"
                     /ApEinfo_graphicformat="arrow_data {{0 1 2 0 0 -1} {} 0}
                     width 5 offset 0"
     CDS             5765..6298
                     /note="pLannotate"
                     /database="addgene"
                     /identity="100.0"
                     /match_length="100.0"
                     /fragment="False"
                     /other="CDS"
                     /locus_tag="gentR"
                     /label="gentR"
                     /ApEinfo_label="gentR"
                     /ApEinfo_fwdcolor="#21fe80"
                     /ApEinfo_revcolor="#21fe80"
                     /ApEinfo_graphicformat="arrow_data {{0 1 2 0 0 -1} {} 0}
                     width 5 offset 0"
     misc_feature    5340..5347
                     /locus_tag="PacI cut site"
                     /label="PacI cut site"
                     /ApEinfo_label="PacI cut site"
                     /ApEinfo_fwdcolor="#66fffe"
                     /ApEinfo_revcolor="#66fffe"
                     /ApEinfo_graphicformat="arrow_data {{0 1 2 0 0 -1} {} 0}
                     width 5 offset 0"
     misc_feature    5257..5314
                     /locus_tag="Illumina P5 adapter"
                     /label="Illumina P5 adapter"
                     /ApEinfo_label="Illumina P5 adapter"
                     /ApEinfo_fwdcolor="#0f7ffe"
                     /ApEinfo_revcolor="#0f7ffe"
                     /ApEinfo_graphicformat="arrow_data {{0 1 2 0 0 -1} {} 0}
                     width 5 offset 0"
     misc_feature    5251..5256
                     /locus_tag="SpeI cut site"
                     /label="SpeI cut site"
                     /ApEinfo_label="SpeI cut site"
                     /ApEinfo_fwdcolor="cyan"
                     /ApEinfo_revcolor="cyan"
                     /ApEinfo_graphicformat="arrow_data {{0 1 2 0 0 -1} {} 0}
                     width 5 offset 0"
ORIGIN
        1 TTCAACCCAC TCGGCCAGCT CGTCGGTGTA GCTCTTTGGC ATCGTCTCTC GCCTGTCCCC
       61 TCAGTTCAGT AATTTCCTGC ATTTGCCTGT TTCCAGTCGG TAGATATTCC ACAAAACAGC
      121 AGGGAAGCAG CGCTTTTCCG CTGCATAACC CTGCTTCGGG GTCATTATAG CGATTTTTTC
      181 GGTATATCCA TCCTTTTTCG CACGATATAC AGGATTTTGC CAAAGGGTTC GTGTAGACTT
      241 TCCTTGGTGT ATCCAACGGC GTCAGCCGGG CAGGATAGGT GAAGTAGGCC CACCCGCGAG
      301 CGGGTGTTCC TTCTTCACTG TCCCTTATTC GCACCTGGCG GTGCTCAACG GGAATCCTGC
      361 TCTGCGAGGC TGGCCGGCTA CCGCCGGCGT AACAGATGAG GGCAAGCGGG GTACAATTCC
      421 CATGTCAGCC GTTAAGTGTT CCTGTGTCAC TCAAAATTGC TTTGAGAGGC TCTAAGGGCT
      481 TCTCAGTGCG TTACATCCCT GGCTTGTTGT CCACAACCGT TAAACCTTAA AAGCTTTAAA
      541 AGCCTTATAT ATTCTTTTTT TTCTTATAAA ACTTAAAACC TTAGAGGCTA TTTAAGTTGC
      601 TGATTTATAT TAATTTTATT GTTCAAACAT GAGAGCTTAG TACGTGAAAC ATGAGAGCTT
      661 AGTACGTTAG CCATGAGAGC TTAGTACGTT AGCCATGAGG GTTTAGTTCG TTAAACATGA
      721 GAGCTTAGTA CGTTAAACAT GAGAGCTTAG TACGTGAAAC ATGAGAGCTT AGTACGTACT
      781 ATCAACAGGT TGAACTGCTG ATCTTCAGAT CCTCTACGAA GATCATCTTA TTAATCAGAT
      841 AAAATATTTC TAGGCACCAA TAACTGCCTT AAAAAAATTA CCAATGCTTA ATCAGTGAGG
      901 CACCTATCTC AGCGATCTGT CTATTTCGTT CATCCATAGT TGCCTGACTC CCCGTCGTGT
      961 AGATAACTAC GATACGGGAG GGCTTACCAT CTGGCCCCAG TGCTGCAATG ATACCGCGAG
     1021 ACCCACGCTC ACCGGCTCCA GATTTATCAG CAATAAACCA GCCAGCCGGA AGGGCCGAGC
     1081 GCAGAAGTGG TCCTGCAACT TTATCCGCCT CCATCCAGTC TATTAATTGT TGCCGGGAAG
     1141 CTAGAGTAAG TAGTTCGCCA GTTAATAGTT TGCGCAACGT TGTTGCCATT GCTGCAGGCA
     1201 TCGTGGTGTC ACGCTCGTCG TTTGGTATGG CTTCATTCAG CTCCGGTTCC CAACGATCAA
     1261 GGCGAGTTAC ATGATCCCCC ATGTTGTGCA AAAAAGCGGT TAGCTCCTTC GGTCCTCCGA
     1321 TCGTTGTCAG AAGTAAGTTG GCCGCAGTGT TATCACTCAT GGTTATGGCA GCACTGCATA
     1381 ATTCTCTTAC TGTCATGCCA TCCGTAAGAT GCTTTTCTGT GACTGGTGAG TACTCAACCA
     1441 AGTCATTCTG AGAATAGTGT ATGCGGCGAC CGAGTTGCTC TTGCCCGGCG TCAACACGGG
     1501 ATAATACCGC GCCACATAGC AGAACTTTAA AAGTGCTCAT CATTGGAAAA CGTTCTTCGG
     1561 GGCGAAAACT CTCAAGGATC TTACCGCTGT TGAGATCCAG TTCGATGTAA CCCACTCGTG
     1621 CACCCAACTG ATCTTCAGCA TCTTTTACTT TCACCAGCGT TTCTGGGTGA GCAAAAACAG
     1681 GAAGGCAAAA TGCCGCAAAA AAGGGAATAA GGGCGACACG GAAATGTTGA ATACTCATAC
     1741 TCTTCCTTTT TCAATATTAT TGAAGCATTT ATCAGGGTTA TTGTCTCATG AGCGGATACA
     1801 TATTTGAATG TATTTAGAAA AATAAACAAA TAGGGGTTCC GCGCACATTT CCCCGAAAAG
     1861 TGCCACCTGC AGTTCACTTA CACCGCTTCT CAACCCGGTA CGCACCAGAA AATCATTGAT
     1921 ATGGCCCCGA TTCATTAATG CAGCGCCCAA ACATAACAGG AAGAAAAATG CCCCGCTGTG
     1981 GGCGGACAAA ATAGTTGGGA ACTGGGAGGG GTGGAAATGG AGTTTTTAAG GATTATTTAG
     2041 GGAAGAGTGA CAAAATAGAT GGGAACTGGG TGTAGCGTCG TAAGCTAATA CGAAAATTAA
     2101 AAATGACAAA ATAGTTTGGA ACTAGATTTC ACTTATCTGG TTGGCCTGCA AGGCCTTCGC
     2161 GAGGTACCGG GCCCAAGCTT CTCGAGGTAA CCAATTGTAT TTATTGAAAA ATAAATAGAT
     2221 ACAACTCACT AAACATAGCA ATTCAGATCT CTCACCTACC AAACAATGCC CCCCTGCAAA
     2281 AAATAAATTC ATATAAAAAA CATACAGATA ACCATCTGCG GTGATAAATT ATCTCTGGCG
     2341 GTGTTGACAT AAATACCACT GGCGGTGATA CTGAGCACAT CAGCTACCGT TCGTATAGCA
     2401 TACATTATAC GAAGTTATGA GCGGATACAT ATTTGAATGT ATTTAGAAAA ATAAACAAAT
     2461 AGGGGTTCCG CGCACATTTC CCCGAAAAGT GCCACCTGCA GATCTGCAGG TCGACCGATC
     2521 AGATCTTGAT CCCCTGCGCC ATCAGATCCT TGGCGGCAAG AAAGCCATCC AGTTTACTTT
     2581 GCAGGGCTTC CCAACCTTCC CAGAGGGCGC CCCAGCTGGC AATTCCGGTT CGCTTGCTGT
     2641 CCATAAAACC GCCCAGTCTA GCTATCGCCA TGTAAGCCCA CTGCAAGCTA CCTGCTTTCT
     2701 CTTTGCGCTT GCGTTTTCCC TTGTCCAGAT AGCCCAGTAG CTGACATTCA TCCGGGGTCA
     2761 GCACCGTTTC TGCGGACTGG CTTTCTACGT GTTCCGCTTC CTTTAGCAGC CCTTGCGCCC
     2821 TGAGTGCTTG CGGCAGCGTG AAGCTTTCTC TGAGCTGTAA CAGCCTGACC GCAACAAACG
     2881 AGAGGATCGA GACCATCCGC TCCAGATTAT CCGGCTCCTC CATGCGTTGC CTCTCGGCTC
     2941 CTGCTCCGGT TTTCCATGCC TTATGGAACT CCTCGATCCG CCAGCGATGG GTATAAATGT
     3001 CGATGACGCG CAAGGCTTGG GCTAGCGACT CGACCGGTTC GCTGGTCAGC AACAACCATT
     3061 TCAACGGGGT CTCACCCTTG GGCGGGTTAA TCTCCTCGGC CAGCACCGCG TTGAGCGTGA
     3121 TATTCCCCTG TTTTAGCGTG ATGCGCCCAC TGCGCAGGCT CAAGCTCGCC TTGCGGGCTG
     3181 GTCGATTTTT ACGTTTACCG CGTTTATCCA CCACGCCCTT TTGCGGAATG CTGATCTGAT
     3241 AGCCACCCAA CTCCGGTTGG TTCTTCAGAT GGTCGTACAG ATACAACCCA GACTCTACGT
     3301 CCTTGCGTGG GTGCTTGGAG CGCACCACGA AGCGCTCGTT ATGCGCCAGT TTGTCCTGCA
     3361 GATAAGCATG AATATCGGCT TCGCGGTCAC AGACCGCAAT CACGTTGCTC ATCATGCTGC
     3421 CCATGCGTAA CCGGCTAGTT GCGGCCGCTG CCAGCCATTT GCCACTCTCC TTTTCATCCG
     3481 CATCGGCAGG GTCATCCGGG CGCATCCACC ACTCCTGATG CAGTAATCCT ACGGTGCGGA
     3541 ATGTGGTGGC CTCGAGCAAG AGAACGGAGT GAACCCACCA TCCGCGGGAT TTATCCTGAA
     3601 TAGAGCCCAG CTTGCCAAGC TCTTCGGCGA CCTGGTGGCG ATAACTCAAA GAGGTGGTGT
     3661 CCTCAATGGC CAGCAGTTCG GGAAACTCCT GAGCCAACTT GACTGTTTGC ATGGCGCCAG
     3721 CCTTTCTGAT CGCCTCGGCA GAAACGTTGG GATTGCGGAT AAATCGGTAA GCGCCTTCCT
     3781 GGGCGGCTTC ACTACCCTCT GATGAGATGG GTATTGATTT ACCAGAATAT TTTGCCAATT
     3841 GGGCGGCGAC GTTAACCAAG CGGGCAGTAC GGCGAGGATC ACCCAGCGCC GCCGAAGAGA
     3901 ACACAGATTT AGCCCAGTCG GCCGCACGAT GAAGAGCAGA AGTTATCATA AATATTAGTC
     3961 CTAAGAGAGT AGAGTTATAA GTCGGGTATG GAGAAACAGT AGAGAGTTGC GATAAAAAGC
     4021 GTCAGGTAGG ATCCGCTAAT CTTATGGATA AAAATGCTAT GGCATAGCAA AGTGTGACGC
     4081 CGTGCAAATA ATCAATGTGG ACTTTTCTGC CGTGATTATA GACACTTTTG TTACGCGTTT
     4141 TTGTCATGGC TTTGGTCCCG CTTTGTTACA GAATGCTTTT AATAAGCGGG GTTACCGGTT
     4201 TGGTTAGCGA GAAGAGCCAG TAAAAGACGC AGTGACGGCA ATGTCTGATG CAATATGGAC
     4261 AATTGGTTTC TTCTCTGAAT GGCGGGAGTA TCTGTCTCTT ATACACATCT TAGAAACGCA
     4321 AAAAGGCCAT CCGTCAAACT CTTTTGTTTA TTTTTCTAAA TACATTCAAA TATGTATCCG
     4381 CTCATGAGAC AATAACCCTG ATAAATGCTT CAATAATATT GAAAAAGGAA GAGTATGAGC
     4441 CATATTCAAC GGGAAACGTC TTGCTCGAGG CCGCGATTAA ATTCCAACAT GGATGCTGAT
     4501 TTATATGGGT ATAAATGGGC TCGCGATAAT GTCGGGCAAT CAGGTGCGAC AATCTATCGA
     4561 TTGTATGGGA AGCCCGATGC GCCAGAGTTG TTTCTGAAAC ATGGCAAAGG TAGCGTTGCC
     4621 AATGATGTTA CAGATGAGAT GGTCAGACTA AACTGGCTGA CGGAATTTAT GCCTCTTCCG
     4681 ACCATCAAGC ATTTTATCCG TACTCCTGAT GATGCATGGT TACTCACCAC TGCGATCCCC
     4741 GGGAAAACAG CATTCCAGGT ATTAGAAGAA TATCCTGATT CAGGTGAAAA TATTGTTGAT
     4801 GCGCTGGCAG TGTTCCTGCG CCGGTTGCAT TCGATTCCTG TTTGTAATTG TCCTTTTAAC
     4861 AGCGATCGCG TATTTCGTCT CGCTCAGGCG CAATCACGAA TGAATAACGG TTTGGTTGAT
     4921 GCGAGTGATT TTGATGACGA GCGTAATGGC TGGCCTGTTG AACAAGTCTG GAAAGAAATG
     4981 CATAAGCTTT TGCCATTCTC ACCGGATTCA GTCGTCACTC ATGGTGATTT CTCACTTGAT
     5041 AACCTTATTT TTGACGAGGG GAAATTAATA GGTTGTATTG ATGTTGGACG AGTCGGAATC
     5101 GCAGACCGAT ACCAGGATCT TGCCATCCTA TGGAACTGCC TCGGTGAGTT TTCTCCTTCA
     5161 TTACAGAAAC GGCTTTTTCA AAAATATGGT ATTGATAATC CTGATATGAA TAAATTGCAG
     5221 TTTCATTTGA TGCTCGATGA GTTTTTCTAA actagtAATG ATACGGCGAC CACCGAGATC
     5281 TACACTCTTT CCCTACACGA CGCTCTTCCG ATCTAGAAAT AGATGTGTAT AAGAGACAGt
     5341 taattaaCGG TATCGATAAG CTAGCTTAAT TAGCTGAGCT TGGACTCCTG TTGATAGATC
     5401 CAGTAATGAC CTCAGAACTC CATCTGGATT TGTTCAGAAC GCTCGGTTGC CGCCGGGCGT
     5461 TTTTTATTGG TGAGAATCCA AGCTAGACTG CGATGAGTGG CAGGGCGGGG CGTAATTTTT
     5521 TTAAGGCAGT TATTGGTGCC CTTAAACGCC TGGGGTAATG ACTCTCTAGC TTGAGGCATC
     5581 AAATAAAACG AAAGGCTCAG TCGAAAGACT GGGCCTTTCG TTTTATCTGT TGTTTGTCGG
     5641 TGAACGCTCT CCTGAGTAGG ACAAATCCGC CGCTAGGAGC TTGCGGCCCG GACGATCGAA
     5701 TTGGGGATCT TATAACTTCG TATAGCATAC ATTATACGAA CGGTAATGTT ATGGAGCAGC
     5761 AACGATGTTA CGCAGCAGCA ACGATGTTAC GCAGCAGGGC AGTCGCCCTA AAACAAAGTT
     5821 AGGTGGCTCA AGTATGGGCA TCATTCGCAC ATGTAGGCTC GGCCCTGACC AAGTCAAATC
     5881 CATGCGGGCT GCTCTTGATC TTTTCGGTCG TGAGTTCGGA GACGTAGCCA CCTACTCCCA
     5941 ACATCAGCCG GACTCCGATT ACCTCGGGAA CTTGCTCCGT AGTAAGACAT TCATCGCGCT
     6001 TGCTGCCTTC GACCAAGAAG CGGTTGTTGG CGCTCTCGCG GCTTACGTTC TGCCCAGGTT
     6061 TGAGCAGCCG CGTAGTGAGA TCTATATCTA TGATCTCGCA GTCTCCGGCG AGCACCGGAG
     6121 GCAGGGCATT GCCACCGCGC TCATCAATCT CCTCAAGCAT GAGGCCAACG CGCTTGGTGC
     6181 TTATGTGATC TACGTGCAAG CAGATTACGG TGACGATCCC GCAGTGGCTC TCTATACAAA
     6241 GTTGGGCATA CGGGAAGAAG TGATGCACTT TGATATCGAC CCAAGTACCG CCACCTAACA
     6301 ATTCGTTCAA GCCGAGATCG GCTTCCCGGC CGCGGAGTTG TTCGGTAAAT TGTCACAACG
     6361 CCGCGGCCAA TTCGATCTAG CTTATCGATA CCGTCGACCT CGAACCCCAC GCCCCTCTTT
     6421 AATACGACGG GCAATTTGCA CTTCAGAAAA TGAAGAGTTT GCTTTAGCCA TAACAAAAGT
     6481 CCAGTATGCT TTTTCACAGC ATAACTGGAC TGATTTCAGT TTACAACTAT TCTGTCTAGT
     6541 TTAAGACTTT ATTGTCATAG TTTAGATCTA TTTTGTTCAG TTTAAGACTT TATTGTCCGC
     6601 CCACACCCGC TTACGCAGGG CATCCATTTA TTACTCAACC GTAACCGATT TTGCCAGGTT
     6661 ACGCGGCTGG TCCTCTAG    
//
