# Supplementary material for: Inducible transposon mutagenesis for genome-scale forward genetics
Source: bioRxiv preprint, doi:10.1101/2024.05.21.595064, version 1 (2024-05-21)
Supplement: pCre plasmid [file 595064_file06.txt]

LOCUS       pCre                    4586 bp    DNA        circular     21-MAY-2024
DEFINITION  .
ACCESSION   
VERSION     
SOURCE      .
  ORGANISM  .
COMMENT     
COMMENT     ApEinfo:methylated:1
FEATURES             Location/Qualifiers
     rep_origin      complement(668..1214)
                     /note="pLannotate"
                     /database="addgene"
                     /identity="100.0"
                     /match_length="100.0"
                     /fragment="False"
                     /other="rep_origin"
                     /locus_tag="p15A ori"
                     /label="p15A ori"
                     /ApEinfo_label="p15A ori"
                     /ApEinfo_fwdcolor="#fb027f"
                     /ApEinfo_revcolor="#fb027f"
                     /ApEinfo_graphicformat="arrow_data {{0 1 2 0 0 -1} {} 0}
                     width 5 offset 0"
     CDS             complement(1275..2135)
                     /note="pLannotate"
                     /database="addgene"
                     /identity="100.0"
                     /match_length="100.0"
                     /fragment="False"
                     /other="CDS"
                     /locus_tag="carbR"
                     /label="carbR"
                     /ApEinfo_label="carbR"
                     /ApEinfo_fwdcolor="#21fe80"
                     /ApEinfo_revcolor="#21fe80"
                     /ApEinfo_graphicformat="arrow_data {{0 1 2 0 0 -1} {} 0}
                     width 5 offset 0"
     promoter        complement(2136..2239)
                     /note="pLannotate"
                     /database="addgene"
                     /identity="100.0"
                     /match_length="100.0"
                     /fragment="False"
                     /other="promoter"
                     /locus_tag="ampR promoter"
                     /label="ampR promoter"
                     /ApEinfo_label="ampR promoter"
                     /ApEinfo_fwdcolor="#fdcc65"
                     /ApEinfo_revcolor="#fdcc65"
                     /ApEinfo_graphicformat="arrow_data {{0 1 2 0 0 -1} {} 0}
                     width 5 offset 0"
     CDS             complement(2332..3210)
                     /note="pLannotate"
                     /database="addgene"
                     /identity="100.0"
                     /match_length="100.0"
                     /fragment="False"
                     /other="CDS"
                     /locus_tag="araC"
                     /label="araC"
                     /ApEinfo_label="araC"
                     /ApEinfo_fwdcolor="#21fe80"
                     /ApEinfo_revcolor="#21fe80"
                     /ApEinfo_graphicformat="arrow_data {{0 1 2 0 0 -1} {} 0}
                     width 5 offset 0"
     oriT            269..377
                     /note="pLannotate"
                     /database="addgene"
                     /identity="100.0"
                     /match_length="100.0"
                     /fragment="False"
                     /other="oriT"
                     /locus_tag="oriT"
                     /label="oriT"
                     /ApEinfo_label="oriT"
                     /ApEinfo_fwdcolor="#fb027f"
                     /ApEinfo_revcolor="#fb027f"
                     /ApEinfo_graphicformat="arrow_data {{0 1 2 0 0 -1} {} 0}
                     width 5 offset 0"
     CDS             3555..4586
                     /locus_tag="cre"
                     /label="cre"
                     /ApEinfo_label="cre"
                     /ApEinfo_fwdcolor="#00fa92"
                     /ApEinfo_revcolor="#00fa92"
                     /ApEinfo_graphicformat="arrow_data {{0 1 2 0 0 -1} {} 0}
                     width 5 offset 0"
     misc_feature    3239..3254
                     /locus_tag="PBAD O2"
                     /label="PBAD O2"
                     /ApEinfo_label="PBAD O2"
                     /ApEinfo_fwdcolor="#cc66fe"
                     /ApEinfo_revcolor="#cc66fe"
                     /ApEinfo_graphicformat="arrow_data {{0 1 2 0 0 -1} {} 0}
                     width 5 offset 0"
     misc_feature    3376..3392
                     /locus_tag="PBAD O1L"
                     /label="PBAD O1L"
                     /ApEinfo_label="PBAD O1L"
                     /ApEinfo_fwdcolor="#cc66fe"
                     /ApEinfo_revcolor="#cc66fe"
                     /ApEinfo_graphicformat="arrow_data {{0 1 2 0 0 -1} {} 0}
                     width 5 offset 0"
     misc_feature    3397..3412
                     /locus_tag="PBAD O1R"
                     /label="PBAD O1R"
                     /ApEinfo_label="PBAD O1R"
                     /ApEinfo_fwdcolor="#cc66fe"
                     /ApEinfo_revcolor="#cc66fe"
                     /ApEinfo_graphicformat="arrow_data {{0 1 2 0 0 -1} {} 0}
                     width 5 offset 0"
     misc_feature    3450..3466
                     /locus_tag="PBAD I1"
                     /label="PBAD I1"
                     /ApEinfo_label="PBAD I1"
                     /ApEinfo_fwdcolor="#cc66fe"
                     /ApEinfo_revcolor="#cc66fe"
                     /ApEinfo_graphicformat="arrow_data {{0 1 2 0 0 -1} {} 0}
                     width 5 offset 0"
     misc_feature    3471..3487
                     /locus_tag="PBAD I2"
                     /label="PBAD I2"
                     /ApEinfo_label="PBAD I2"
                     /ApEinfo_fwdcolor="#cc66fe"
                     /ApEinfo_revcolor="#cc66fe"
                     /ApEinfo_graphicformat="arrow_data {{0 1 2 0 0 -1} {} 0}
                     width 5 offset 0"
     misc_feature    3484..3489
                     /locus_tag="PBAD -35"
                     /label="PBAD -35"
                     /ApEinfo_label="PBAD -35"
                     /ApEinfo_fwdcolor="#fb02fe"
                     /ApEinfo_revcolor="#fb02fe"
                     /ApEinfo_graphicformat="arrow_data {{0 1 2 0 0 -1} {} 0}
                     width 5 offset 0"
     misc_feature    3508..3513
                     /locus_tag="PBAD -10"
                     /label="PBAD -10"
                     /ApEinfo_label="PBAD -10"
                     /ApEinfo_fwdcolor="#fb02fe"
                     /ApEinfo_revcolor="#fb02fe"
                     /ApEinfo_graphicformat="arrow_data {{0 1 2 0 0 -1} {} 0}
                     width 5 offset 0"
     misc_feature    3522..3522
                     /locus_tag="PBAD TSS"
                     /label="PBAD TSS"
                     /ApEinfo_label="PBAD TSS"
                     /ApEinfo_fwdcolor="#fb02fe"
                     /ApEinfo_revcolor="#fb02fe"
                     /ApEinfo_graphicformat="arrow_data {{0 1 2 0 0 -1} {} 0}
                     width 5 offset 0"
     misc_feature    3527..3554
                     /locus_tag="RBS 100,000 au"
                     /label="RBS 100,000 au"
                     /ApEinfo_label="RBS 100,000 au"
                     /ApEinfo_fwdcolor="#fc6fce"
                     /ApEinfo_revcolor="#fc6fce"
                     /ApEinfo_graphicformat="arrow_data {{0 1 2 0 0 -1} {} 0}
                     width 5 offset 0"
ORIGIN
        1 ttcaacccac tcggccagct cgtcggtgta gctctttggc atcgtctctc gcctgtcccc
       61 tcagttcagt aatttcctgc atttgcctgt ttccagtcgg tagatattcc acaaaacagc
      121 agggaagcag cgcttttccg ctgcataacc ctgcttcggg gtcattatag cgattttttc
      181 ggtatatcca tcctttttcg cacgatatac aggattttgc caaagggttc gtgtagactt
      241 tccttggtgt atccaacggc gtcagccggg caggataggt gaagtaggcc cacccgcgag
      301 cgggtgttcc ttcttcactg tcccttattc gcacctggcg gtgctcaacg ggaatcctgc
      361 tctgcgaggc tggccggcta ccgccggcgt aacagatgag ggcaagcggg gagtgtatac
      421 tggcttacta tgttggcact gatgagggtg tcagtgaagt gcttcatgtg gcaggagaaa
      481 aaaggctgca ccggtgcgtc agcagaatat gtgatacagg atatattccg cttcctcgct
      541 cactgactcg ctacgctcgg tcgttcgact gcggcgagcg gaaatggctt acgaacgggg
      601 cggagatttc ctggaagatg ccaggaagat acttaacagg gaagtgagag ggccgcggca
      661 aagccgtttt tccataggct ccgcccccct gacaagcatc acgaaatctg acgctcaaat
      721 cagtggtggc gaaacccgac aggactataa agataccagg cgtttccccc tggcggctcc
      781 ctcgtgcgct ctcctgttcc tgcctttcgg tttaccggtg tcattccgct gttatggccg
      841 cgtttgtctc attccacgcc tgacactcag ttccgggtag gcagttcgct ccaagctgga
      901 ctgtatgcac gaaccccccg ttcagtccga ccgctgcgcc ttatccggta actatcgtct
      961 tgagtccaac ccggaaagac atgcaaaagc accactggca gcagccactg gtaattgatt
     1021 tagaggagtt agtcttgaag tcatgcgccg gttaaggcta aactgaaagg acaagttttg
     1081 gtgactgcgc tcctccaagc cagttacctc ggttcaaaga gttggtagct cagagaacct
     1141 tcgaaaaacc gccctgcaag gcggtttttt cgttttcaga gcaagagatt acgcgcagac
     1201 caaaacgatc tcaagaagat catcttatta atcagataaa atatttctag gcaccaataa
     1261 ctgccttaaa aaaattacca atgcttaatc agtgaggcac ctatctcagc gatctgtcta
     1321 tttcgttcat ccatagttgc ctgactcccc gtcgtgtaga taactacgat acgggagggc
     1381 ttaccatctg gccccagtgc tgcaatgata ccgcgagacc cacgctcacc ggctccagat
     1441 ttatcagcaa taaaccagcc agccggaagg gccgagcgca gaagtggtcc tgcaacttta
     1501 tccgcctcca tccagtctat taattgttgc cgggaagcta gagtaagtag ttcgccagtt
     1561 aatagtttgc gcaacgttgt tgccattgct gcaggcatcg tggtgtcacg ctcgtcgttt
     1621 ggtatggctt cattcagctc cggttcccaa cgatcaaggc gagttacatg atcccccatg
     1681 ttgtgcaaaa aagcggttag ctccttcggt cctccgatcg ttgtcagaag taagttggcc
     1741 gcagtgttat cactcatggt tatggcagca ctgcataatt ctcttactgt catgccatcc
     1801 gtaagatgct tttctgtgac tggtgagtac tcaaccaagt cattctgaga atagtgtatg
     1861 cggcgaccga gttgctcttg cccggcgtca acacgggata ataccgcgcc acatagcaga
     1921 actttaaaag tgctcatcat tggaaaacgt tcttcggggc gaaaactctc aaggatctta
     1981 ccgctgttga gatccagttc gatgtaaccc actcgtgcac ccaactgatc ttcagcatct
     2041 tttactttca ccagcgtttc tgggtgagca aaaacaggaa ggcaaaatgc cgcaaaaaag
     2101 ggaataaggg cgacacggaa atgttgaata ctcatactct tcctttttca atattattga
     2161 agcatttatc agggttattg tctcatgagc ggatacatat ttgaatgtat ttagaaaaat
     2221 aaacaaatag gggttccgcg cacatttccc cgaaaagtgc cacctgcagt tcacttacac
     2281 cgcttctcaa cccggtacgc accagaaaat cattgatatg gcctcgattt attatgacaa
     2341 cttgacggct acatcattca ctttttcttc acaaccggca cggaactcgc tcgggctggc
     2401 cccggtgcat tttttaaata cccgcgagaa gtagagttga tcgtcaaaac caacattgcg
     2461 accgacggtg gcgataggca tccgggtggt gctcaaaagc agcttcgcct ggctgatacg
     2521 ttggtcctcg cgccagctta agacgctaat ccctaactgc tggcggaaaa gatgtgacag
     2581 acgcgacggc gacaagcaaa catgctgtgc gacgctggcg atatcaaaat tgctgtctgc
     2641 caggtgatcg ctgatgtact gacaagcctc gcgtacccga ttatccatcg gtggatggag
     2701 cgactcgtta atcgcttcca tgcgccgcag taacaattgc tcaagcagat ttatcgccag
     2761 cagctccgaa tagcgccctt ccccttgccc ggcgttaatg atttgcccaa acaggtcgct
     2821 gaaatgcggc tggtgcgctt catccgggcg aaagaacccc gtattggcaa atattgacgg
     2881 ccagttaagc cattcatgcc agtaggcgcg cggacgaaag taaacccact ggtgatacca
     2941 ttcgcgagcc tccggatgac gaccgtagtg atgaatctct cctggcggga acagcaaaat
     3001 atcacccggt cggcaaacaa attctcgtcc ctgatttttc accaccccct gaccgcgaat
     3061 ggtgagattg agaatataac ctttcattcc cagcggtcgg tcgataaaaa aatcgagata
     3121 accgttggcc tcaatcggcg ttaaacccgc caccagatgg gcattaaacg agtatcccgg
     3181 cagcagggga tcattttgcg cttcagccat acttttcata ctcccgccat tcagagaaga
     3241 aaccaattgt ccatattgca tcagacattg ccgtcactgc gtcttttact ggctcttctc
     3301 gctaaccaaa ccggtaaccc cgcttattaa aagcattctg taacaaagcg ggaccaaagc
     3361 catgacaaaa acgcgtaaca aaagtgtcta taatcacggc agaaaagtcc acattgatta
     3421 tttgcacggc gtcacacttt gctatgccat agcattttta tccataagat tagcggatcc
     3481 tacctgacgc tttttatcgc aactctctac tgtttctcca tacccgatcc aatccggaat
     3541 taaggagaat atttatgtcc aatttactga ccgtacacca aaatttgcct gcattaccgg
     3601 tcgatgcaac gagtgatgag gttcgcaaga acctgatgga catgttcagg gatcgccagg
     3661 cgttttctga gcatacctgg aaaatgcttc tgtccgtttg ccggtcgtgg gcggcatggt
     3721 gcaagttgaa taaccggaaa tggtttcccg cagaacctga agatgttcgc gattatcttc
     3781 tatatcttca ggcgcgcggt ctggcagtaa aaactatcca gcaacatttg ggccagctaa
     3841 acatgcttca tcgtcggtcc gggctgccac gaccaagtga cagcaatgct gtttcactgg
     3901 ttatgcggcg gatccgaaaa gaaaacgttg atgccggtga acgtgcaaaa caggctctag
     3961 cgttcgaacg cactgatttc gaccaggttc gttcactcat ggaaaatagc gatcgctgcc
     4021 aggatatacg taatctggca tttctgggga ttgcttataa caccctgtta cgtatagccg
     4081 aaattgccag gatcagggtt aaagatatct cacgtactga cggtgggaga atgttaatcc
     4141 atattggcag aacgaaaacg ctggttagca ccgcaggtgt agagaaggca cttagcctgg
     4201 gggtaactaa actggtcgag cgatggattt ccgtctctgg tgtagctgat gatccgaata
     4261 actacctgtt ttgccgggtc agaaaaaatg gtgttgccgc gccatctgcc accagccagc
     4321 tatcaactcg cgccctggaa gggatttttg aagcaactca tcgattgatt tacggcgcta
     4381 aggatgactc tggtcagaga tacctggcct ggtctggaca cagtgcccgt gtcggagccg
     4441 cgcgagatat ggcccgcgct ggagtttcaa taccggagat catgcaagct ggtggctgga
     4501 ccaatgtaaa tattgtcatg aactatatcc gtaacctgga tagtgaaaca ggggcaatgg
     4561 tgcgcctgct ggaagatggc gattag   
//
